>Addgene plasmid #247415 | cwby0065 | addgene full sequence | sequence record 492952 | Addgene NGS Result
ACTCCTGCATTAGGAAGCAGCCCAGTAGTAGGTTGAGGCCGTTGAGCACCGCCGCCGCAAGGAATGGTGC
ATGCAAGGAGATGGCGCCCAACAGTCCCCCGGCCACGGGGCCTGCCACCATACCCACGCCGAAACAAGCG
CTCATGAGCCCGAAGTGGCGAGCCCGATCTTCCCCATCGGTGATGTCGGCGATATAGGCGCCAGCAACCG
CACCTGTGGCGCCGGTGATGCCGGCCACGATGCGTCCGGCGTAGAGGATCGAGATCGATCTCGATCCCGC
GAAATTAATACGACTCACTATAGGGGAATTGTGAGCGGATAACAATTCCCCTCTAGAAATAATTTTGTTT
AACTTTAAGAAGGAGATATACATATGGAAGAAGTGGTTCTGACCAGCCATAACGAACTGCATAAGAAACT
GGACGAAGTGCATGATAAAATCATGAGCAAACTGGATGAAATCCATGAAAAGCTGGACGAAATCATTAGC
AAACTGGATGAAATCGAAAGCAAACTGCACGAGATCCTGAACATCGTGAAAGAAATCAAAGAAATCCTGG
AAAAGAAAGGATCAGGAGGAGACCGGTAATAAAAAGCGTATTACAGTGACAGTTGACAGCGACAGCTATC
AGTTGCTCAAGGCATATATGATGTCAATATCTCCGGTCTGGTATGCACAACCAAGAATGAAGCCCATGCA
GTTTAAGGTTTACACCTATAAAAGAGAGAGCCGTTATCGTCTGTTTGTGGATGTACAGAGTGATATTATT
GACACGCCCGGGCGACGGATGGTGATCCCCCTGGCCAGTGCACGTCTGCTGTCAGATAAAGTCTCCCGTG
AACTTTACCCGGTGGTGCATATCGGGGATGAAAGCTGGCGCATGATGACCACCGATATGGCCAGTGTGCC
GGTTTCCGTTATCGGGGAAGAAGTGGCTGATCTCAGCCACCGCGAAAATGACATCAAAAACGCCATTAAC
CTGATGTTCTGGGGAATATGAACGGTCTCGTTCCCATCATTGGGGCAGCACCCACCACCACCACCACCAC
TAATGATAATGAGATCCGGCTGCTAACAAAGCCCGAAAGGAAGCTGAGTTGGCTGCTGCCACCGCTGAGC
AATAACTAGCATAACCCCTTGGGGCCTCTAAACGGGTCTTGAGGGGTTTTTTGCTGAAAGGAGGAACTAT
ATCCGGATTGGCGAATGGG
[124 nt withheld, positions 1210-1333]
C
[91 nt withheld, positions 1335-1425]
A
[49 nt withheld, positions 1427-1475]
CCTTTGACGTTGGAGTCCACGTTCTTT
[37 nt withheld, positions 1503-1539]
ACCCTATCTCGGTCTATTCTTTTGATTTATAAGGGATTTTGCCGATTTCGGCCTATTGGTTAAAAAATGA
GCTGATTTAACAAAAATTTAACGCGAATTTTAACAAAATATTAACGCTTACAATTTAGGTGGCACTTTTC
GGGGAAATGTGCGCGGAACCCCTATTTGTTTATTTTTCTAAATACATTCAAATATGTATCCGCTCATGAA
TTAATTCTTAGAAAAACTCATCGAGCATCAAATGAAACTGCAATTTATTCATATCAGGATTATCAATACC
ATATTTTTGAAAAAGCCGTTTCTGTAATGAAGGAGAAAACTCACCGAGGCAGTTCCATAGGATGGCAAGA
TCCTGGTATCGGTCTGCGATTCCGACTCGTCCAACATCAATACAACCTATTAATTTCCCCTCGTCAAAAA
TAAGGTTATCAAGTGAGAAATCACCATGAGTGACGACTGAATCCGGTGAGAATGGCAAAAGTTTATGCAT
TTCTTTCCAGACTTGTTCAACAGGCCAGCCATTACGCTCGTCATCAAAATCACTCGCATCAACCAAACCG
TTATTCATTCGTGATTGCGCCTGAGCGAGACGAAATACGCGATCGCTGTTAAAAGGACAATTACAAACAG
GAATCGAATGCAACCGGCGCAGGAACACTGCCAGCGCATCAACAATATTTTCACCTGAATCAGGATATTC
TTCTAATACCTGGAATGCTGTTTTCCCGGGGATCGCAGTGGTGAGTAACCATGCATCATCAGGAGTACGG
ATAAAATGCTTGATGGTCGGAAGAGGCATAAATTCCGTCAGCCAGTTTAGTCTGACCATCTCATCTGTAA
CATCATTGGCAACGCTACCTTTGCCATGTTTCAGAAACAACTCTGGCGCATCGGGCTTCCCATACAATCG
ATAGATTGTCGCACCTGATTGCCCGACATTATCGCGAGCCCATTTATACCCATATAAATCAGCATCCATG
TTGGAATTTAATCGCGGCCTAGAGCAAGACGTTTCCCGTTGAATATGGCTCATAACACCCCTTGTATTAC
TGTTTATGTAAGCAGACAGTTTTATTGTTCATGACCAAAATCCCTTAACGTGAGTTTTCGTTCCACTGAG
CGTCAGACCCCGTAGAAAAGATCAAAGGATCTTCTTGAGATCCTTTTTTTCTGCGCGTAATCTGCTGCTT
GCAAACAAAAAAACCACCGCTACCAGCGGTGGTTTGTTTGCCGGATCAAGAGCTACCAACTCTTTTTCCG
AAGGTAACTGGCTTCAGCAGAGCGCAGATACCAAATACTGTCCTTCTAGTGTAGCCGTAGTTAGGCCACC
ACTTCAAGAACTCTGTAGCACCGCCTACATACCTCGCTCTGCTAATCCTGTTACCAGTGGCTGCTGCCAG
TGGCGATAAGTCGTGTCTTACCGGGTTGGACTCAAGACGATAGTTACCGGATAAGGCGCAGCGGTCGGGC
TGAACGGGGGGTTCGTGCACACAGCCCAGCTTGGAGCGAACGACCTACACCGAACTGAGATACCTACAGC
GTGAGCTATGAGAAAGCGCCACGCTTCCCGAAGGGAGAAAGGCGGACAGGTATCCGGTAAGCGGCAGGGT
CGGAACAGGAGAGCGCACGAGGGAGCTTCCAGGGGGAAACGCCTGGTATCTTTATAGTCCTGTCGGGTTT
CGCCACCTCTGACTTGAGCGTCGATTTTTGTGATGCTCGTCAGGGGGGCGGAGCCTATGGAAAAACGCCA
GCAACGCGGCCTTTTTACGGTTCCTGGCCTTTTGCTGGCCTTTTGCTCACATGTTCTTTCCTGCGTTATC
CCCTGATTCTGTGGATAACCGTATTACCGCCTTTGAGTGAGCTGATACCGCTCGCCGCAGCCGAACGACC
GAGCGCAGCGAGTCAGTGAGCGAGGAAGCGGAAGAGCGCCTGATGCGGTATTTTCTCCTTACGCATCTGT
GCGGTATTTCACACCGCAATGGTGCACTCTCAGTACAATCTGCTCTGATGCCGCATAGTTAAGCCAGTAT
ACACTCCGCTATCGCTACGTGACTGGGTCATGGCTGCGCCCCGACACCCGCCAACACCCGCTGACGCGCC
CTGACGGGCTTGTCTGCTCCCGGCATCCGCTTACAGACAAGCTGTGACCGTCTCCGGGAGCTGCATGTGT
CAGAGGTTTTCACCGTCATCACCGAAACGCGCGAGGCAGCTGCGGTAAAGCTCATCAGCGTGGTCGTGAA
GCGATTCACAGATGTCTGCCTGTTCATCCGCGTCCAGCTCGTTGAGTTTCTCCAGAAGCGTTAATGTCTG
GCTTCTGATAAAGCGGGCCATGTTAAGGGCGGTTTTTTCCTGTTTGGTCACTGATGCCTCCGTGTAAGGG
GGATTTCTGTTCATGGGGGTAATGATACCGATGAAACGAGAGAGGATGCTCACGATACGGGTTACTGATG
ATGAACATGCCCGGTTACTGGAACGTTGTGAGGGTAAACAACTGGCGGTATGGATGCGGCGGGACCAGAG
AAAAATCACTCAGGGTCAATGCCAGCGCTTCGTTAATACAGATGTAGGTGTTCCACAGGGTAGCCAGCAG
CATCCTGCGATGCAGATCCGGAACATAATGGTGCAGGGCGCTGACTTCCGCGTTTCCAGACTTTACGAAA
CACGGAAACCGAAGACCATTCATGTTGTTGCTCAGGTCGCAGACGTTTTGCAGCAGCAGTCGCTTCACGT
TCGCTCGCGTATCGGTGATTCATTCTGCTAACCAGTAAGGCAACCCCGCCAGCCTAGCCGGGTCCTCAAC
GACAGGAGCACGATCATGCGCACCCGTGGGGCCGCCATGCCGGCGATAATGGCCTGCTTCTCGCCGAAAC
GTTTGGTGGCGGGACCAGTGACGAAGGCTTGAGCGAGGGCGTGCAAGATTCCGAATACCGCAAGCGACAG
GCCGATCATCGTCGCGCTCCAGCGAAAGCGGTCCTCGCCGAAAATGACCCAGAGCGCTGCCGGCACCTGT
CCTACGAGTTGCATGATAAAGAAGACAGTCATAAGTGCGGCGACGATAGTCATGCCCCGCGCCCACCGGA
AGGAGCTGACTGGGTTGAAGGCTCTCAAGGGCATCGGTCGAGATCCCGGTGCCTAATGAGTGAGCTAACT
TACATTAATTGCGTTGCGCTCACTGCCCGCTTTCCAGTCGGGAAACCTGTCGTGCCAGCTGCATTAATGA
ATCGGCCAACGCGCGGGGAGAGGCGGTTTGCGTATTGGGCGCCAGGGTGGTTTTTCTTTTCACCAGTGAG
ACGGGCAACAGCTGATTGCCCTTCACCGCCTGGCCCTGAGAGAGTTGCAGCAAGCGGTCCACGCTGGTTT
GCCCCAGCAGGCGAAAATCCTGTTTGATGGTGGTTAACGGCGGGATATAACATGAGCTGTCTTCGGTATC
GTCGTATCCCACTACCGAGATGTCCGCACCAACGCGCAGCCCGGACTCGGTAATGGCGCGCATTGCGCCC
AGCGCCATCTGATCGTTGGCAACCAGCATCGCAGTGGGAACGATGCCCTCATTCAGCATTTGCATGGTTT
GTTGAAAACCGGACATGGCACTCCAGTCGCCTTCCCGTTCCGCTATCGGCTGAATTTGATTGCGAGTGAG
ATATTTATGCCAGCCAGCCAGACGCAGACGCGCCGAGACAGAACTTAATGGGCCCGCTAACAGCGCGATT
TGCTGGTGACCCAATGCGACCAGATGCTCCACGCCCAGTCGCGTACCGTCTTCATGGGAGAAAATAATAC
TGTTGATGGGTGTCTGGTCAGAGACATCAAGAAATAACGCCGGAACATTAGTGCAGGCAGCTTCCACAGC
AATGGCATCCTGGTCATCCAGCGGATAGTTAATGATCAGCCCACTGACGCGTTGCGCGAGAAGATTGTGC
ACCGCCGCTTTACAGGCTTCGACGCCGCTTCGTTCTACCATCGACACCACCACGCTGGCACCCAGTTGAT
CGGCGCGAGATTTAATCGCCGCGACAATTTGCGACGGCGCGTGCAGGGCCAGACTGGAGGTGGCAACGCC
AATCAGCAACGACTGTTTGCCCGCCAGTTGTTGTGCCACGCGGTTGGGAATGTAATTCAGCTCCGCCATC
GCCGCTTCCACTTTTTCCCGCGTTTTCGCAGAAACGTGGCTGGCCTGGTTCACCACGCGGGAAACGGTCT
GATAAGAGACACCGGCATACTCTGCGACATCGTATAACGTTACTGGTTTCACATTCACCACCCTGAATTG
ACTCTCTTCCGGGCGCTATCATGCCATACCGCGAAAGGTTTTGCGCCATTCGATGGTGTCCGGGATCTCG
ACGCTCTCCCTTATGCG
Features (pLannotate 1.2.2; 20 found; start..end, strand, type, name):
    286..304     +  promoter       T7 promoter: promoter for bacteriophage T7 RNA polymerase
    305..329     +  protein_bind   lac operator: The lac repressor binds to the lac operator to inhibit transcription in E. coli. This inhibition can be relieved by adding lactose or isopropyl-β-D-thiogalactopyranoside (IPTG). lac repressor encoded by lacI
    344..366     +  RBS            RBS: efficient ribosome binding site from bacteriophage T7 gene 10 (Olins and Rangwala, 1989)
    591..662     +  CDS            ccdA (fragment): CCDA_ECO57 - Also known as H, letA. Experimental evidence at protein level: Swiss-Prot protein existence level 1. Antitoxin component of a type II toxin-antitoxin (TA) system which inhibits the post-segregational killing (PSK) of plasmid-free cells, also referred to as a plasmid addiction system. Binds to and blocks the activity of CcdB; will also remove bound CcdB protein from the CcdB-GyrA complex by forming a CcdA-CcdB complex, a process termed rejuvenation. Functions as a transcriptional corepressor for the ccdAB operon, repression also requires CcdB (By similarity). From Escherichia coli
    696..998     +  CDS            ccdB: CCDB_ECOLI - Also known as G, letB, letD. Experimental evidence at protein level: Swiss-Prot protein existence level 1. Toxic component of a type II toxin-antitoxin (TA) system, functioning in plasmid maintainence. Responsible for the post- segregational killing (PSK) of plasmid-free cells, also referred to as a plasmid addiction system. Half-life of over 2 hours. Cell killing by CcdB is accompanied by filamentation, defects in chromosome and plasmid segregation, defects in cell division, formation of anucleate cells, decreased DNA synthesis and plasmid loss. Interferes with the activity of DN
   1032..1050    +  CDS            9xHis (fragment): 9xHis affinity tag
   1069..1118    +  CDS            SET1 (fragment): solubility-enhancement tag derived from T7 phage gene 10B
   1126..1173    +  terminator     T7 terminator: transcription terminator for bacteriophage T7 RNA polymerase
   1210..1638    +  rep_origin     f1 ori (sequence partly withheld): f1 bacteriophage origin of replication; arrow indicates direction of (+) strand synthesis
   1691..1748    +  promoter       AmpR promoter (fragment): bla
   1757..2572    -  CDS            KanR: aminoglycoside phosphotransferase; aph(3')-Ia; confers resistance to kanamycin in bacteria or G418 (Geneticin®) in eukaryotes
   2694..3282    +  rep_origin     ori: high-copy-number ColE1/pMB1/pBR322/pUC origin of replication
   3468..3607    -  misc_feature   bom: basis of mobility region from pBR322
   3709..3900    -  CDS            rop: Rop protein, which maintains plasmids at low copy number; rop
   3917..4297    +  CDS            YPB1_ECOLX: Protein predicted: Swiss-Prot protein existence level 4. From Escherichia coli.
   4369..4660    -  CDS            TcR (fragment): tetracycline efflux protein; tet; confers resistance to tetracycline
   4675..4696    -  protein_bind   CAP binding site: CAP binding activates transcription in the presence of cAMP. E. coli catabolite activator protein
   4709..5791    -  CDS            lacI: lac repressor; lacI; The lac repressor binds to the lac operator to inhibit transcription in E. coli. This inhibition can be relieved by adding lactose or isopropyl-β-D-thiogalactopyranoside (IPTG).
   5792..5869    -  promoter       lacI promoter: lacI
   5877..260     -  CDS            TcR (fragment) (across the origin): tetracycline efflux protein; tet; confers resistance to tetracycline
