[The description below was written by a language model from this plasmid's Addgene catalogue record and pLannotate feature annotations shown in this document.]
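Description:
cwby0065 is a bacterial expression and Golden Gate entry vector built on a pET29 backbone, intended as a destination plasmid into which designed protein-coding fragments are cloned for T7-driven expression in E. coli. It carries the pBR322-type ColE1 origin together with bom and rop, an f1 origin, and a kanamycin resistance gene (aph(3')-Ia) for selection. A lacI gene with its own promoter supplies repressor for the lac operator placed immediately downstream of the T7 promoter, making expression IPTG-inducible in hosts that provide T7 RNA polymerase. The annotated TcR fragments and a predicted open reading frame appear to be backbone remnants rather than functional parts.

According to the depositor's summary, the expression cassette reads: AGGA overhang, HALC4_140, a GS linker, a promoter-ccdB stuffer, TTCC overhang, a SNAC tag and a 6xHis tag. The feature table shows the T7 gene 10 ribosome binding site followed by an unannotated stretch that would be consistent with the HALC4_140 fusion partner, though the record does not explain what that module is. Next come a ccdA fragment and the complete ccdB toxin gene, then a short His-tag match and the T7 terminator; the SNAC element is not annotated separately. The ccdB gyrase poison acts as a negative selection marker: Golden Gate assembly replaces the stuffer with the insert through the AGGA and TTCC overhangs, so uncut parental plasmid kills standard ccdB-sensitive strains and only recombinants yield colonies. The product would be an N-terminal HALC4_140 fusion to the design with a C-terminal His tag for affinity purification, SNAC sequences being generally used for chemical, nickel-assisted tag cleavage. The associated publication concerns scaling up experimental characterization of designed proteins.
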