Addgene plasmid #247415: cwby0065
Purpose: GGA cloning AGGA-HALC4_140-GS-promoter-ccdb-TTCC-SNAC-6xhis
Depositing lab: David Baker. Depositing organization: University of Washington. Publication: Accelerating protein design by scaling experimental characterization. Qian J, Milles LF, Wicky BIM, Ragotte RJ, Motmaen A, Borst AJ, Skotheim R, Ols S, Coventry B, Li X, Kibler RD, Goreshnik I, Exposit M, Lore K, Stewart L, Baker D. Nat Commun. 2026 Aug 20;17(1):9945. doi: 10.1038/s41467-026-76740-9. PubMed 42754580.
Backbone
  Vector backbone: pET29
  Vector type: Bacterial Expression
Growth in bacteria
  Bacterial resistance: Kanamycin, 50 μg/mL
  Growth temperature: 37°C
  Growth strain: NEB Stable
  Copy number: Unknown
Gene/Insert
  Gene/Insert name: ccdb
  Species: Synthetic
  Promoter: T7
  Cloning method: Golden Gate
Terms and licenses: Academic/Nonprofit Terms; Industry Terms: Not Available to Industry
Depositor comments: Please visit https://doi.org/10.1101/2025.08.05.668824 for bioRxiv preprint.
How to cite: cwby0065 was a gift from David Baker (Addgene plasmid # 247415 ; http://n2t.net/addgene:247415 ; RRID:Addgene_247415)
